>Addgene plasmid #145709 | pGBW-m4046874 | depositor full sequence | sequence record 287886 | Full Sequence
GATCTCGATCCCGCGAAATTAATACGACTCACTATAGGGGAATTGTGAGCGGATAACAATTCCCCTCTAG
AAATAATTTTGTTTAACTTTAAGAAGGAGACTCTTCTATGTCCGCGGTGAAGCGTACGATTAAAGGCACT
CACCATTGGCTGTTACTTACAATCCTAACCAGCCTGCTGGTCCTCGTTCAAAGTACTCAGTGGTCGCTGT
TCTTTTTCTTGTATGAGAACGCCTTCCTGCCGTTTGCAATGGGGATCATAGCTATGTCAGCGTTCGCTAT
GATGTTTGTTAAACACAAACATGCATTCTTATGTCTGTTTCTGCTGCCAAGCCTGGCTACCGTAGCATAC
TTCAATATGGTTTACATGCCGGCTTCCTGGGTGATGCGCATTATGACTTGGCTGGATATGGTAGACACCT
CTCTGTCTGGTTTCAAGCTTAAAGACTGCGTTATGTATGCCAGCGCGGTGGTTCTGCTGATCCTGATGAC
CGCTAGGACCGTCTACGATGATGGTGCTCGTCGCGTATGGACTCTAATGAACGTTCTGACTCTTGTATAC
AAAGTCTATTACGGCAACGCACTGGACCAGGCGATCTCTATGTGGGCCCTGATCATTTCTGTTACATCCA
ATTACAGTGGTGTAGTTACCACGGTAATGTTCCTTGCCCGTGGCATTGTGTTCATGTGCGTGGAATATTG
CCCTATCTTCTTTATCACTGGTAACACCCTGCAATGTATCATGTTGGTTTACTGCTTTCTGGGCTACTTT
TGCACTTGCTATTTCGGGCTGTTCTGTTTACTCAACCGTTACTTTCGCCTGACCCTGGGTGTCTACGACT
ACCTGGTTAGCACACAGGAATTTCGCTACATGAACAGCCAGGGACTGCTTCCCCCGAAAAATTCTATTGA
TGCTTTCAAACTGAACATCAAGTTGTTGGGCGTGGGTGGCAAACCGTGCATCAAAGTGGCGACGGTTCAG
GAGAACCTGTACTTTCAAAGCGACTACAAGGATGATGATGACAAATAACCGGCTTATCGGTCAGTTTCAC
CTGATTTACGTAAAAACCCGCTTCGGCGGGTTTTTGCTTTTGGAGGGGCAGAAAGATGAATGACTGTCCA
CGACGCTATACCCAAAAGAAATTGAGATCCTTTTTTTCTGCGCGTAATCTGCTGCTTGCAAACAAAAAAA
CCACCGCTACCAGCGGTGGTTTGTTTGCCGGATCAAGAGCTACCAACTCTTTTTCCGAAGGTAACTGGCT
TCAGCAGAGCGCAGATACCAAATACTGTTCTTCTAGTGTAGCCGTAGTTAGGCCACCACTTCAAGAACTC
TGTAGCACCGCCTACATACCTCGCTCTGCTAATCCTGTTACCAGTGGCTGCTGCCAGTGGCGATAAGTCG
TGTCTTACCGGGTTGGACTCAAGACGATAGTTACCGGATAAGGCGCAGCGGTCGGGCTGAACGGGGGGTT
CGTGCACACAGCCCAGCTTGGAGCGAACGACCTACACCGAACTGAGATACCTACAGCGTGAGCTATGAGA
AAGCGCCACGCTTCCCGAAGGGAGAAAGGCGGACAGGTATCCGGTAAGCGGCAGGGTCGGAACAGGAGAG
CGCACGAGGGAGCTTCCAGGGGGAAACGCCTGGTATCTTTATAGTCCTGTCGGGTTTCGCCACCTCTGAC
TTGAGCGTCGATTTTTGTGATGCTCGTCAGGGGGGCGGAGCCTATGGAAATTGATCGGGCACGTAAGAGG
TTCCAACTTTCACCATAATGAAATAAGATCACTACCGGGCGTATTTTTTGAGTTATCGAGATTTTCAGGA
GCTAAGGAAGCTAAAATGGAGAAAAAAATCACTGGATATACCACCGTTGATATATCCCAATGGCATCGTA
AAGAACATTTTGAGGCATTTCAGTCAGTTGCTCAATGTACCTATAACCAGACCGTTCAGCTGGATATTAC
GGCCTTTTTAAAGACCGTAAAGAAAAATAAGCACAAGTTTTATCCGGCCTTTATTCACATTCTTGCCCGC
CTGATGAATGCTCATCCGGAATTTCGTATGGCAATGAAAGACGGTGAGCTGGTGATATGGGATAGTGTTC
ACCCTTGTTACACCGTTTTCCATGAGCAAACTGAAACGTTTTCATCGCTCTGGAGTGAATACCACGACGA
TTTCCGGCAGTTTCTACACATATATTCGCAAGATGTGGCGTGTTACGGTGAAAACCTGGCCTATTTCCCT
AAAGGGTTTATTGAGAATATGTTTTTCGTTTCAGCCAATCCCTGGGTGAGTTTCACCAGTTTTGATTTAA
ACGTGGCCAATATGGACAACTTCTTCGCCCCCGTTTTCACCATGGGCAAATATTATACGCAAGGCGACAA
GGTGCTGATGCCGCTGGCGATTCAGGTTCATCATGCCGTTTGTGATGGCTTCCATGTCGGCAGAATGCTT
AATGAATTACAACAGTACTGCGATGAGTGGCAGGGCGGGGCGTAATTTGATATCGAGCTCGCTTGGACTC
CTGTTGATAGATCCAGTAATGACCTCAGAACTCCATCTGGATTTGTTCAGAACGCTCGGTTGCCGCCGGG
CGTTTTTTATTGGT
Features (pLannotate 1.2.2; 8 found; start..end, strand, type, name):
     20..38      +  promoter       T7 promoter: promoter for bacteriophage T7 RNA polymerase
     39..63      +  protein_bind   lac operator: The lac repressor binds to the lac operator to inhibit transcription in E. coli. This inhibition can be relieved by adding lactose or isopropyl-β-D-thiogalactopyranoside (IPTG). lac repressor encoded by lacI
     78..100     +  RBS            RBS: efficient ribosome binding site from bacteriophage T7 gene 10 (Olins and Rangwala, 1989)
    111..1010    +  CDS            R1A_SARS2 (fragment): Experimental evidence at protein level: Swiss-Prot protein existence level 1. [Non-structural protein 10]: Plays a pivotal role in viral transcription by stimulating both nsp14 3'-5' exoribonuclease and nsp16 2'-O-methyltransferase activities. Therefore plays an essential role in viral mRNAs cap methylation. From Severe acute respiratory syndrome coronavirus 2 (2019-nCoV) (SARS-CoV-2).
   1142..1730    +  rep_origin     ori: high-copy-number ColE1/pMB1/pBR322/pUC origin of replication
   1738..1835    +  promoter       cat promoter: promoter of the E. coli cat gene encoding chloramphenicol acetyltransferase
   1836..2492    +  CDS            cat: CAT_ECOLX - Experimental evidence at protein level: Swiss-Prot protein existence level 1. This enzyme is an effector of chloramphenicol resistance in bacteria. From Escherichia coli. This protein is used as a marker in many commonly used cloning vectors, such as pACYC184.
   2566..2600    +  terminator     lambda t0 terminator: minimal transcription terminator from phage lambda (Scholtissek and Grosse, 1987)
