[The description below was written by a language model from this plasmid's Addgene catalogue record and pLannotate feature annotations shown in this document.]
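Description:
pGBW-m4046874 is a compact bacterial expression plasmid of about 2.6 kb, built to produce the SARS-CoV-2 non-structural protein 6 (nsp6) in Escherichia coli. The minimal backbone carries little beyond a high-copy ColE1/pUC-type origin of replication and a chloramphenicol acetyltransferase (cat) gene driven by its own cat promoter, so the plasmid is maintained under chloramphenicol selection. A lambda t0 terminator lies downstream of the resistance cassette.

The expression cassette uses a T7 promoter followed immediately by a lac operator and then the strong ribosome binding site from phage T7 gene 10. Transcription therefore depends on a host that supplies T7 RNA polymerase. It is held in check by lac repressor until relieved by IPTG or lactose, and no lacI gene is annotated on the plasmid itself. The nsp6 coding sequence, a segment of the ORF1ab polyprotein, has been recoded for E. coli codon usage. According to the catalogue entry, it is fused at its C terminus to a TEV protease cleavage site and a FLAG tag supplied by the backbone, which allows detection or affinity capture followed by tag removal.

The automated feature table identifies the open reading frame only as a fragment of the SARS-CoV-2 replicase polyprotein 1a. The functional text attached to that hit describes nsp10, which is generic annotation for the polyprotein rather than for this insert, and the catalogue fields define the insert as nsp6. The annotated span is slightly longer than the stated 869 bp insert. The TEV and FLAG elements are not annotated separately, and no terminator is annotated directly after the coding sequence. The plasmid is suited to inducible recombinant production of tagged nsp6.
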