Addgene plasmid #145709: pGBW-m4046874
Purpose: Bacterial Expression plasmid for SARS-CoV-2 nsp6
Depositing lab: Ginkgo Bioworks & Benjie Chen. Depositing organization: Ginkgo Bioworks.
Backbone
  Vector backbone: ori-013 - marker | cmR
  Backbone size w/o insert (bp): 1462
  Vector type: Bacterial Expression
Growth in bacteria
  Bacterial resistance: Chloramphenicol, 25 μg/mL
  Growth temperature: 30°C
  Growth strain: DH5alpha
  Copy number: High Copy
Gene/Insert
  Gene/Insert name: SARS-CoV-2 nsp6
  Species: Escherichia coli str. K-12 substr. MG1655; Severe acute respiratory syndrome coronavirus 2
  Insert size (bp): 869
  Mutation: Escherichia coli recode 1
  Entrez Gene: ORF1ab (a.k.a. GU280_gp01)
  Promoter: Promoter | pT7 ; Operator | lacO ; RBS | T7_rbs ; Start Codon | ATG
  Tag / fusion protein: Cleavable TEV;FLAG_2 (C terminal on backbone)
  Cloning method: Unknown
Resource information
  A portion of this plasmid was derived from a plasmid made by: GinkgoBioworks
Depositor comments: NCBI Reference Sequence: YP_009725302.1
How to cite: pGBW-m4046874 was a gift from Ginkgo Bioworks & Benjie Chen (Addgene plasmid # 145709)
